Addgene plasmid #55936: mStrawberry-Cx26-7
Purpose: Localization: Gap Junctions, Excitation: 574, Emission: 596
Depositing lab: Michael Davidson. Depositing organization: Florida State University, Tallahassee.
Backbone
  Vector backbone: mStrawberry
  Backbone size w/o insert (bp): 4750
  Vector type: Mammalian Expression
  Selectable markers: Neomycin (select with G418)
Growth in bacteria
  Bacterial resistance: Kanamycin, 50 μg/mL
  Growth temperature: 37°C
  Growth strain: DH5alpha
  Copy number: High Copy
Gene/Insert
  Gene/Insert name: Cx26 (alt names: Rat Beta-2 Connexin 26; NM_001004099.1)
  Species: R. norvegicus (rat)
  Promoter: CMV
  Tag / fusion protein: mStrawberry
  Cloning method: Unknown
  Sequencing primers: 5′ CMV-F; 3′ SV40pA-R
Terms and licenses: Academic/Nonprofit Terms; Industry Terms: Not Available to Industry
Depositor comments: R. norvegicus (rat) Beta-2 Connexin 26. Excitation = 574; Emission = 596
How to cite: mStrawberry-Cx26-7 was a gift from Michael Davidson (Addgene plasmid # 55936 ; http://n2t.net/addgene:55936 ; RRID:Addgene_55936)
