[The description below was written by a language model from this plasmid's Addgene catalogue record and pLannotate feature annotations shown in this document.]
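Description:
mStrawberry-Cx26-7 is a mammalian expression plasmid that produces rat connexin 26 (Gjb2, the beta-2 gap junction protein) fused to the red fluorescent protein mStrawberry. In the sequenced 5.4 kb record, the human cytomegalovirus immediate-early enhancer and promoter sit upstream of a remnant of the multiple cloning site, followed by the Cx26 coding sequence and then, after a short gap consistent with a linker, the mStrawberry coding sequence. The fluorescent protein therefore lies at the C-terminus of the connexin. An SV40 polyadenylation signal terminates the transcript; the short "large T antigen" fragment annotated just before it is most likely part of the same SV40-derived terminator region rather than an intended coding element.

The backbone has the layout typical of N1-style fluorescent protein vectors. A high-copy ColE1/pUC origin supports propagation in E. coli, and an f1 origin is also present. A single NeoR/KanR (aminoglycoside phosphotransferase) gene serves both hosts. It is preceded by a bacterial bla promoter, giving kanamycin resistance in bacteria, and by the SV40 enhancer/early promoter, allowing G418 selection of stable mammalian transfectants, and it ends with an HSV TK polyadenylation signal. The small ble and bGH poly(A) fragments annotated nearby appear to be incidental backbone matches.

Connexin 26 assembles into hexameric hemichannels that dock between adjacent cells, so the fusion labels gap junctions. The record describes the construct as a gap junction localization marker for fluorescence imaging, with excitation at 574 nm and emission at 596 nm. The cloning method is not recorded.
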