Features (pLannotate 1.2.2; 15 found; start..end, strand, type, name):
     12..600     +  rep_origin     ori: high-copy-number ColE1/pMB1/pBR322/pUC origin of replication
    775..1078    +  enhancer       CMV enhancer: human cytomegalovirus immediate early enhancer
   1079..1282    +  promoter       CMV promoter: human cytomegalovirus (CMV) immediate early promoter
   1305..1348    +  misc_feature   MCS (fragment): multiple cloning site
   1397..2074    +  CDS            Gjb2: CXB2_RAT - Also known as Cxn-26. Experimental evidence at protein level: Swiss-Prot protein existence level 1. Structural component of gap junctions. Gap junctions are dodecameric channels that connect the cytoplasm of adjoining cells. They are formed by the docking of two hexameric hemichannels, one from each cell membrane. Small molecules and ions diffuse from one cell to a neighboring cell via the central pore. From Rattus norvegicus (Rat).
   2096..2803    +  CDS            mStrawberry: mStrawberry is a basic (constitutively fluorescent) red fluorescent protein published in 2004, derived from Discosoma sp.. It is reported to be a somewhat slowly-maturing monomer with low acid sensitivity.
   2822..2905    +  CDS            large T antigen (fragment): large T antigen from SV40 (simian virus 40)
   2928..3049    +  polyA_signal   SV40 poly(A) signal: SV40 polyadenylation signal
   3083..3511    -  rep_origin     f1 ori (sequence partly withheld): f1 bacteriophage origin of replication; arrow indicates direction of (+) strand synthesis
   3538..3642    +  promoter       AmpR promoter: bla
   3644..4001    +  promoter       SV40 promoter: SV40 enhancer and early promoter
   4036..4830    +  CDS            NeoR/KanR: aminoglycoside phosphotransferase from Tn5; aph(3')-II (or nptII); confers resistance to neomycin, kanamycin, and G418 (Geneticin®)
   4851..5003    +  CDS            ble (fragment): BLE_KLEPN - Experimental evidence at protein level: Swiss-Prot protein existence level 1. Binding protein with a strong affinity to the bleomycin family of antibiotics. Binds to CL990; an antimitotic-antibiotic compound. From Klebsiella pneumoniae.
   5062..5109    +  polyA_signal   HSV TK poly(A) signal: herpes simplex virus thymidine kinase polyadenylation signal (Cole and Stacy, 1985)
   5200..5216    -  polyA_signal   bGH poly(A) signal (fragment): bovine growth hormone polyadenylation signal
>Addgene plasmid #55936 | mStrawberry-Cx26-7 | addgene full sequence | sequence record 446218 | Addgene NGS Result
AAAGGATCTTCTTGAGATCCTTTTTTTCTGCGCGTAATCTGCTGCTTGCAAACAAAAAAACCACCGCTAC
CAGCGGTGGTTTGTTTGCCGGATCAAGAGCTACCAACTCTTTTTCCGAAGGTAACTGGCTTCAGCAGAGC
GCAGATACCAAATACTGTTCTTCTAGTGTAGCCGTAGTTAGGCCACCACTTCAAGAACTCTGTAGCACCG
CCTACATACCTCGCTCTGCTAATCCTGTTACCAGTGGCTGCTGCCAGTGGCGATAAGTCGTGTCTTACCG
GGTTGGACTCAAGACGATAGTTACCGGATAAGGCGCAGCGGTCGGGCTGAACGGGGGGTTCGTGCACACA
GCCCAGCTTGGAGCGAACGACCTACACCGAACTGAGATACCTACAGCGTGAGCTATGAGAAAGCGCCACG
CTTCCCGAAGGGAGAAAGGCGGACAGGTATCCGGTAAGCGGCAGGGTCGGAACAGGAGAGCGCACGAGGG
AGCTTCCAGGGGGAAACGCCTGGTATCTTTATAGTCCTGTCGGGTTTCGCCACCTCTGACTTGAGCGTCG
ATTTTTGTGATGCTCGTCAGGGGGGCGGAGCCTATGGAAAAACGCCAGCAACGCGGCCTTTTTACGGTTC
CTGGCCTTTTGCTGGCCTTTTGCTCACATGTTCTTTCCTGCGTTATCCCCTGATTCTGTGGATAACCGTA
TTACCGCCATGCATTAGTTATTAATAGTAATCAATTACGGGGTCATTAGTTCATAGCCCATATATGGAGT
TCCGCGTTACATAACTTACGGTAAATGGCCCGCCTGGCTGACCGCCCAACGACCCCCGCCCATTGACGTC
AATAATGACGTATGTTCCCATAGTAACGCCAATAGGGACTTTCCATTGACGTCAATGGGTGGAGTATTTA
CGGTAAACTGCCCACTTGGCAGTACATCAAGTGTATCATATGCCAAGTACGCCCCCTATTGACGTCAATG
ACGGTAAATGGCCCGCCTGGCATTATGCCCAGTACATGACCTTATGGGACTTTCCTACTTGGCAGTACAT
CTACGTATTAGTCATCGCTATTACCATGGTGATGCGGTTTTGGCAGTACATCAATGGGCGTGGATAGCGG
TTTGACTCACGGGGATTTCCAAGTCTCCACCCCATTGACGTCAATGGGAGTTTGTTTTGGCACCAAAATC
AACGGGACTTTCCAAAATGTCGTAACAACTCCGCCCCATTGACGCAAATGGGCGGTAGGCGTGTACGGTG
GGAGGTCTATATAAGCAGAGCTGGTTTAGTGAACCGTCAGATCCGCTAGCGCTACCGGACTCAGATCTCG
AGCTCAAGCTTCGAATTCGCGGCTGCACGCTCCTCGGGACACAGTGCCAACCATCCAGAGGACAAGATGG
ATTGGGGCACACTACAGAGCATCCTCGGGGGTGTCAACAAGCACTCCACCAGCATTGGGAAAATCTGGCT
CACTGTCCTCTTCATCTTCCGCATCATGATCCTCGTGGTGGCCGCGAAGGAGGTGTGGGGAGATGAGCAA
GCCGATTTTGTTTGCAACACTCTCCAGCCTGGCTGTAAGAATGTGTGCTACGACCACTACTTCCCCATCT
CTCACATCCGGCTCTGGGCTCTGCAGCTGATCATGGTGTCCACGCCGGCCCTCCTGGTAGCTATGCACGT
GGCCTACCGGAGACACGAAAAGAAACGGAAGTTCATGAAGGGAGAGATAAAGAACGAGTTTAAGGACATC
GAAGAGATCAAAACCCAGAAGGTCCGTATCGAAGGGTCCCTGTGGTGGACCTACACCACCAGCATCTTCT
TCCGGGTCATCTTCGAAGCTGTCTTCATGTATGTCTTTTACATCATGTACAATGGCTTCTTCATGCAGCG
TCTGGTGAAGTGTAACGCCTGGCCTTGTCCCAATACAGTGGACTGCTTCATTTCCAGGCCCACAGAAAAG
ACTGTCTTCACGGTGTTCATGATCTCTGTGTCTGGAATTTGCATCCTGCTAAACATCACAGAGCTGTGCT
ATCTGTTCATTAGGTATTGCTCAGGGAAGTCCAAAAGACCAGTCGCGGATCCACCGGTGGCTACCATGGT
GAGCAAGGGCGAGGAGAATAACATGGCCATCATCAAGGAGTTCATGCGCTTCAAGGTGCGCATGGAGGGC
TCCGTGAACGGCCACGAGTTCGAGATCGAGGGCGAGGGCGAGGGCCGCCCCTACGAGGGCACCCAGACCG
CCAAGCTGAAGGTGACCAAGGGTGGCCCCCTGCCCTTCGCCTGGGACATCCTAACCCCCAACTTCACCTA
CGGCTCCAAGGCCTACGTGAAGCACCCCGCCGACATCCCCGACTACTTGAAGCTGTCCTTCCCCGAGGGC
TTCAAGTGGGAGCGCGTGATGAACTTCGAGGACGGCGGCGTGGTGACCGTGACCCAGGACTCCTCCCTGC
AGGACGGCGAGTTCATCTACAAGGTGAAGCTGCGCGGCACCAACTTCCCCTCCGACGGCCCCGTAATGCA
GAAGAAGACCATGGGCTGGGAGGCCTCCTCCGAGCGGATGTACCCCGAGGACGGCGCCCTGAAGGGCGAG
ATCAAGATGAGGCTGAAGCTGAAGGACGGCGGCCACTACGACGCTGAGGTCAAGACCACCTACAAGGCCA
AGAAGCCCGTGCAGCTGCCCGGCGCCTACATCGTCGGCATCAAGTTGGACATCACCTCCCACAACGAGGA
CTACACCATCGTGGAACTGTACGAACGCGCCGAGGGCCGCCACTCCACCGGCGGCATGGACGAGCTGTAC
AAGTAAGCGGCCGCGACTCTAGATCATAATCAGCCATACCACATTTGTAGAGGTTTTACTTGCTTTAAAA
AACCTCCCACACCTCCCCCTGAACCTGAAACATAAAATGAATGCAATTGTTGTTGTTAACTTGTTTATTG
CAGCTTATAATGGTTACAAATAAAGCAATAGCATCACAAATTTCACAAATAAAGCATTTTTTTCACTGCA
TTCTAGTTGTGGTTTGTCCAAACTCATCAATGTATCTTAAGGCGTAAATTGTAAGCGTTAATATTTTGTT
AAAATTCGCGTTAAATTTTTGTTAAATCAGCTCATTTTTTAACCAATAGGCCGAAATCGGCAAAATCCCT
TATAAATCAAAAGAATAGACCGAGATAGGGT
[37 nt withheld, positions 3182-3218]
AAAGAACGTGGACTCCAACGTCAAAGG
[49 nt withheld, positions 3246-3294]
T
[91 nt withheld, positions 3296-3386]
G
[124 nt withheld, positions 3388-3511]
CAGGTGGCACTTTTCGGGGAAATGTGCGCGGAACCCCTATTTGTTTATTTTTCTAAATACATTCAAATAT
GTATCCGCTCATGAGACAATAACCCTGATAAATGCTTCAATAATATTGAAAAAGGAAGAGTCCTGAGGCG
GAAAGAACCAGCTGTGGAATGTGTGTCAGTTAGGGTGTGGAAAGTCCCCAGGCTCCCCAGCAGGCAGAAG
TATGCAAAGCATGCATCTCAATTAGTCAGCAACCAGGTGTGGAAAGTCCCCAGGCTCCCCAGCAGGCAGA
AGTATGCAAAGCATGCATCTCAATTAGTCAGCAACCATAGTCCCGCCCCTAACTCCGCCCATCCCGCCCC
TAACTCCGCCCAGTTCCGCCCATTCTCCGCCCCATGGCTGACTAATTTTTTTTATTTATGCAGAGGCCGA
GGCCGCCTCGGCCTCTGAGCTATTCCAGAAGTAGTGAGGAGGCTTTTTTGGAGGCCTAGGCTTTTGCAAA
GATCGATCAAGAGACAGGATGAGGATCGTTTCGCATGATTGAACAAGATGGATTGCACGCAGGTTCTCCG
GCCGCTTGGGTGGAGAGGCTATTCGGCTATGACTGGGCACAACAGACAATCGGCTGCTCTGATGCCGCCG
TGTTCCGGCTGTCAGCGCAGGGGCGCCCGGTTCTTTTTGTCAAGACCGACCTGTCCGGTGCCCTGAATGA
ACTGCAAGACGAGGCAGCGCGGCTATCGTGGCTGGCCACGACGGGCGTTCCTTGCGCAGCTGTGCTCGAC
GTTGTCACTGAAGCGGGAAGGGACTGGCTGCTATTGGGCGAAGTGCCGGGGCAGGATCTCCTGTCATCTC
ACCTTGCTCCTGCCGAGAAAGTATCCATCATGGCTGATGCAATGCGGCGGCTGCATACGCTTGATCCGGC
TACCTGCCCATTCGACCACCAAGCGAAACATCGCATCGAGCGAGCACGTACTCGGATGGAAGCCGGTCTT
GTCGATCAGGATGATCTGGACGAAGAGCATCAGGGGCTCGCGCCAGCCGAACTGTTCGCCAGGCTCAAGG
CGAGCATGCCCGACGGCGAGGATCTCGTCGTGACCCATGGCGATGCCTGCTTGCCGAATATCATGGTGGA
AAATGGCCGCTTTTCTGGATTCATCGACTGTGGCCGGCTGGGTGTGGCGGACCGCTATCAGGACATAGCG
TTGGCTACCCGTGATATTGCTGAAGAGCTTGGCGGCGAATGGGCTGACCGCTTCCTCGTGCTTTACGGTA
TCGCCGCTCCCGATTCGCAGCGCATCGCCTTCTATCGCCTTCTTGACGAGTTCTTCTGAGCGGGACTCTG
GGGTTCGAAATGACCGACCAAGCGACGCCCAACCTGCCATCACGAGATTTCGATTCCACCGCCGCCTTCT
ATGAAAGGTTGGGCTTCGGAATCGTTTTCCGGGACGCCGGCTGGATGATCCTCCAGCGCGGGGATCTCAT
GCTGGAGTTCTTCGCCCACCCTAGGGGGAGGCTAACTGAAACACGGAAGGAGACAATACCGGAAGGAACC
CGCGCTATGACGGCAATAAAAAGACAGAATAAAACGCACGGTGTTGGGTCGTTTGTTCATAAACGCGGGG
TTCGGTCCCAGGGCTGGCACTCTGTCGATACCCCACCGAGACCCCATTGGGGCCAATACGCCCGCGTTTC
TTCCTTTTCCCCACCCCACCCCCCAAGTTCGGGTGAAGGCCCAGGGCTCGCAGCCAACGTCGGGGCGGCA
GGCCCTGCCATAGCCTCAGGTTACTCATATATACTTTAGATTGATTTAAAACTTCATTTTTAATTTAAAA
GGATCTAGGTGAAGATCCTTTTTGATAATCTCATGACCAAAATCCCTTAACGTGAGTTTTCGTTCCACTG
AGCGTCAGACCCCGTAGAAAAGATC
